Addgene plasmid #193767: pCW-ND-Cdt1-HA-Puro
Purpose: Doxycyline-inducible (TetOn) human Cdt1 (SV40 NLS localization and C-terminal HA tag) with mutations which abroggate its S phase degradation, expressed from all-in-one pCW vector (TetOn + rtTA)
Depositing lab: Tobias Meyer. Depositing organization: Cornell University. Publication: CDT1 inhibits CMG helicase in early S phase to separate origin licensing from DNA synthesis. Ratnayeke N, Baris Y, Chung M, Yeeles JTP, Meyer T. Mol Cell. 2023 Jan 5;83(1):26-42.e13. doi: 10.1016/j.molcel.2022.12.004. PubMed 36608667.
Backbone
  Vector backbone: pCW
  Backbone size w/o insert (bp): 7606
  Vector type: Lentiviral
  Selectable markers: Puromycin
Growth in bacteria
  Bacterial resistance: Ampicillin, 100 μg/mL
  Growth temperature: 30°C
  Growth strain: NEB Stable
  Copy number: High Copy
Gene/Insert
  Gene/Insert name: ND-Cdt1-HA (alt name: Non-degradable Cdt1-HA)
  Species: H. sapiens (human)
  Insert size (bp): 1689
  Mutation: amino acids 1-19 deleted, ΔCy mutation (aa68-70 to alanine), SV40 NLS, 1-183 bp codon optimized
  Entrez Gene: CDT1 (a.k.a. DUP, RIS2)
  Promoter: TRE
  Tag / fusion protein: HA (C terminal on insert)
  Cloning method: Gibson Cloning
  Sequencing primers: 5′ cagagctcgtttagtgaaccg; 3′ cggaaccacgcccagagc
Terms and licenses: Academic/Nonprofit Terms; Industry Terms: Not Available to Industry
Depositor comments: The 3rd generation packaging system (pMDLg/pRRE, pRSV-rev, and pVSVG) was used to create virus from this lentiviral transfer vector.
How to cite: pCW-ND-Cdt1-HA-Puro was a gift from Tobias Meyer (Addgene plasmid # 193767 ; http://n2t.net/addgene:193767 ; RRID:Addgene_193767)
