[The description below was written by a language model from this plasmid's Addgene catalogue record and pLannotate feature annotations shown in this document.]
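Description:
pCW-ND-Cdt1-HA-Puro is a third-generation, self-inactivating HIV-1-based lentiviral transfer vector built on the all-in-one pCW backbone for doxycycline-inducible (Tet-On) expression in mammalian cells. In bacteria it is maintained through a high-copy ColE1/pUC-type origin and an ampicillin resistance gene. The viral portion consists of an RSV promoter driving a truncated 5' LTR, the Ψ packaging signal with a gag fragment, the RRE, a cPPT/CTS element, a WPRE and a ΔU3 3' LTR, followed by an SV40 poly(A) signal and SV40 origin. Because the 5' LTR is RSV-driven and Tat-independent, the vector is compatible with split packaging systems, and the depositor reports producing virus with a third-generation packaging set and VSV-G envelope.

The payload is a roughly 1.7 kb human CDT1 insert under a tight TRE promoter (seven tet operators plus a minimal CMV promoter). CDT1 is a replication licensing factor that helps load MCM complexes onto origins in G1 and is normally destroyed in S phase. This "non-degradable" version lacks amino acids 1–19, carries the ΔCy mutation (residues 68–70 changed to alanine), includes an SV40 NLS for nuclear localization, has its first 183 bp codon optimized, and ends in a C-terminal HA tag for detection; the NLS and HA tag are recorded in the catalogue fields but not annotated separately in the feature table. Downstream, a human PGK promoter drives puromycin resistance followed by the rtTA3 reverse transactivator, so a single integration supplies selection, the transactivator and the inducible gene. The construct is intended for making stable cell lines in which CDT1 can be forced to persist into S phase, to study how it affects the separation of origin licensing from DNA synthesis.
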