Features (pLannotate 1.2.2; 26 found; start..end, strand, type, name):
     41..158     +  misc_feature   cPPT/CTS: central polypurine tract and central termination sequence of HIV-1
    212..526     +  promoter       tight TRE promoter: Tet-responsive promoter PTight, consisting of seven tet operator sequences followed by the minimal CMV promoter
    552..2132    +  CDS            CDT1: CDT1_HUMAN - Experimental evidence at protein level: Swiss-Prot protein existence level 1. Required for both DNA replication and mitosis (PubMed:11125146, PubMed:22581055, PubMed:21856198, PubMed:14993212, PubMed:26842564). DNA replication licensing factor, required for pre- replication complex assembly. Cooperates with CDC6 and the origin recognition complex (ORC) during G1 phase of the cell cycle to promote the loading of the mini-chromosome maintenance (MCM) complex onto DNA to generate pre-replication complexes (pre-RC)(PubMed:14672932). Required also for mitosis by promoting stable kineto
   2237..2747    +  promoter       hPGK promoter: human phosphoglycerate kinase 1 promoter
   2757..3353    +  CDS            PuroR (fragment): puromycin N-acetyltransferase; pac from Streptomyces; confers resistance to puromycin
   3408..4105    +  CDS            rtTA3 (fragment): reverse tetracycline transactivator 3 activates expression from Tet-responsive promoters in the presence of doxycycline
   4035..4145    +  CDS            VP48: 3 tandem repeats of the minimal activation domain of herpes simplex virus VP16 (Cheng et al., 2013)
   4181..4729    +  misc_feature   WPRE (fragment): woodchuck hepatitis virus posttranscriptional regulatory element
   4755..4826    +  CDS            nef (fragment): NEF_HV1Z2 - Experimental evidence at protein level: Swiss-Prot protein existence level 1. Extracellular Nef protein targets CD4(+) T-lymphocytes for apoptosis by interacting with CXCR4 surface receptors. From Human immunodeficiency virus type 1 group M subtype D (isolate Z2/CDC-Z34) (HIV-1).
   4828..5061    +  LTR            3' LTR (ΔU3): self-inactivating 3' long terminal repeat (LTR) from HIV-1
   5133..5254    +  polyA_signal   SV40 poly(A) signal: SV40 polyadenylation signal
   5294..5429    +  rep_origin     SV40 ori: SV40 origin of replication
   5437..5500    +  promoter       AmpR promoter: bla
   5501..6361    +  CDS            AmpR: β-lactamase; bla; confers resistance to ampicillin, carbenicillin, and related antibiotics
   6532..7120    +  rep_origin     ori: high-copy-number ColE1/pMB1/pBR322/pUC origin of replication
   7303..7395    +  CDS            lacI (fragment): lac repressor; lacI; The lac repressor binds to the lac operator to inhibit transcription in E. coli. This inhibition can be relieved by adding lactose or isopropyl-β-D-thiogalactopyranoside (IPTG).
   7408..7429    +  protein_bind   CAP binding site: CAP binding activates transcription in the presence of cAMP. E. coli catabolite activator protein
   7444..7474    +  promoter       lac promoter: promoter for the E. coli lac operon
   7482..7498    +  protein_bind   lac operator: The lac repressor binds to the lac operator to inhibit transcription in E. coli. This inhibition can be relieved by adding lactose or isopropyl-β-D-thiogalactopyranoside (IPTG). lac repressor encoded by lacI
   7543..7561    +  promoter       T3 promoter: promoter for bacteriophage T3 RNA polymerase
   7589..7815    +  promoter       RSV promoter: Rous sarcoma virus enhancer/promoter
   7816..7996    +  LTR            5' LTR (truncated): truncated 5' long terminal repeat (LTR) from HIV-1
   8043..8168    +  misc_feature   HIV-1 Ψ: packaging signal of human immunodeficiency virus type 1
   8152..8515    +  CDS            HIV-1 gag (fragment): gag protein from human immunodeficiency virus 1; gag
   8661..8894    +  misc_feature   RRE: The Rev response element (RRE) of HIV-1 allows for Rev-dependent mRNA export from the nucleus to the cytoplasm.
   9271..9295    +  CDS            Rev (fragment): human immunodeficiency virus 1 (HIV-1) Rev protein; rev; enhances nuclear export of unspliced and incompletely spliced viral mRNAs
>Addgene plasmid #193767 | pCW-ND-Cdt1-HA-Puro | addgene full sequence | sequence record 380216 | Addgene NGS Result
AATTCTCGACCTCGAGACAAATGGCAGTATTCATCCACAATTTTAAAAGAAAAGGGGGGATTGGGGGGTA
CAGTGCAGGGGAAAGAATAGTAGACATAATAGCAACAGACATACAAACTAAAGAATTACAAAAACAAATT
ACAAAAATTCAAAATTTTCGGGTTTATTACAGGGACAGCAGAGATCCACTTTGGCCGCGAATCGATATGT
CGAGTTTACTCCCTATCAGTGATAGAGAACGTATGTCGAGTTTACTCCCTATCAGTGATAGAGAACGATG
TCGAGTTTACTCCCTATCAGTGATAGAGAACGTATGTCGAGTTTACTCCCTATCAGTGATAGAGAACGTA
TGTCGAGTTTACTCCCTATCAGTGATAGAGAACGTATGTCGAGTTTATCCCTATCAGTGATAGAGAACGT
ATGTCGAGTTTACTCCCTATCAGTGATAGAGAACGTATGTCGAGGTAGGCGTGTACGGTGGGAGGCCTAT
ATAAGCAGAGCTCGTTTAGTGAACCGTCAGATCGCCTGGAGAATTGGCTAGCGCCACCATGATAGCTCCG
CCAAAGCTCGCTTGTCGGACTCCCTCTCCGGCTAGACCGGCACTTCGCGCCCCCGCCTCCGCTACTTCAG
GTAGCCGAAAGAGGGCGAGGCCACCAGCAGCCCCCGGACGCGATCAGGCGAGGCCACCTGCTCGAGCGGC
TGCTCGCCTCTCAGTAGATGAGGTTAGCAGCCCCAGTACCCCCGAGGCCCCAGACATCCCAGCCTGCCCT
TCTCCGGGCCAGAAGATAAAGAAATCCACCCCGGCAGCAGGTCAGCCGCCCCACCTGACATCCGCGCAGG
ACCAGGACACCATCTCTGAGCTTGCGTCATGCCTGCAACGGGCCCGGGAGCTGGGGGCAAGAGTCCGGGC
GCTGAAGGCCAGTGCCCAGGATGCTGGGGAGTCCTGCACCCCAGAGGCCGAGGGCCGCCCTGAGGAGCCA
TGTGGCGAGAAGGCGCCCGCCTACCAGCGCTTCCATGCCCTGGCCCAGCCCGGCCTGCCGGGACTCGTGC
TGCCCTACAAGTACCAGGTGCTGGCGGAGATGTTCCGCAGCATGGACACCATCGTGGGCATGCTCCACAA
CCGCTCCGAGACGCCCACCTTTGCCAAGGTCCAGCGGGGCGTCCAGGACATGATGCGTAGGCGTTTTGAG
GAGCGCAATGTTGGCCAGATCAAAACCGTGTACCCGGCCTCCTACCGCTTCCGCCAGGAGCGCAGTGTCC
CCACCTTCAAGGATGGCACCAGGAGGTCAGATTACCAGCTCACCATCGAGCCACTGCTGGAGCAGGAGGC
TGACGGAGCAGCCCCCCAGCTCACGGCCTCGCGCCTCCTGCAGCGACGGCAGATCTTCAGCCAGAAGCTG
GTGGAGCATGTCAAGGAGCACCACAAGGCCTTCCTGGCCTCCCTGAGCCCCGCCATGGTGGTGCCGGAGG
ACCAGCTGACCCGCTGGCACCCGCGCTTCAACGTGGATGAAGTACCCGACATCGAGCCGGCCGCGCTGCC
CCAGCCACCCGCCACGGAGAAGCTCACCACTGCTCAGGAGGTGCTGGCCCGGGCCCGCAACCTGATTTCA
CCCAGGATGGAGAAGGCCTTGAGTCAATTGGCCCTGCGCTCTGCTGCGCCCAGCAGCCCCGGGTCTCCCA
GGCCAGCACTGCCGGCTACCCCACCAGCCACCCCGCCTGCAGCCTCTCCCAGTGCTCTGAAGGGGGTGTC
CCAGGATCTGCTGGAGCGGATCCGAGCCAAGGAGGCACAGAAGCAGCTGGCACAGATGACGCGGTGCCCG
GAGCAGGAGCAGCGGCTGCAGCGCTTAGAACGGCTGCCTGAGCTGGCCCGCGTGCTGCGGAGCGTCTTTG
TGTCCGAACGCAAGCCTGCGCTCAGCATGGAGGTGGCCTGTGCCAGGATGGTGGGCAGCTGTTGTACTAT
CATGAGCCCTGGGGAAATGGAGAAGCACCTGCTGCTCCTCTCCGAGCTGCTGCCGGACTGGCTCAGCCTC
CACCGCATCCGCACCGACACCTACGTCAAGCTGGACAAGGCCGCGGACCTCGCCCACATCACTGCACGCC
TGGCCCACCAGACACGTGCTGAGGAGGGGCTGGGTGCAGGAAGCGCTGGGGGATCCATGGCACCTAAGAA
AAAGCGGAAAGTGGGCGGAAGTGGTTATCCGTACGACGTACCAGACTACGCATGAGAATTCGATCCGGGG
TTGGGGTTGCGCCTTTTCCAAGGCAGCCCTGGGTTTGCGCAGGGACGCGGCTGCTCTGGGCGTGGTTCCG
GGAAACGCAGCGGCGCCGACCCTGGGTCTCGCACATTCTTCACGTCCGTTCGCAGCGTCACCCGGATCTT
CGCCGCTACCCTTGTGGGCCCCCCGGCGACGCTTCCTGCTCCGCCCCTAAGTCGGGAAGGTTCCTTGCGG
TTCGCGGCGTGCCGGACGTGACAAACGGAAGCCGCACGTCTCACTAGTACCCTCGCAGACGGACAGCGCC
AGGGAGCAATGGCAGCGCGCCGACCGCGATGGGCTGTGGCCAATAGCGGCTGCTCAGCAGGGCGCGCCGA
GAGCAGCGGCCGGGAAGGGGCGGTGCGGGAGGCGGGGTGTGGGGCGGTAGTGTGGGCCCTGTTCCTGCCC
GCGCGGTGTTCCGCATTCTGCAAGCCTCCGGAGCGCACGTCGGCAGTCGGCTCCCTCGTTGACCGAATCA
CCGACCTCTCTCCCCAGCAATTCACCATGACCGAGTACAAGCCCACGGTGCGCCTCGCCACCCGCGACGA
CGTCCCCAGGGCCGTACGCACCCTCGCCGCCGCGTTCGCCGACTACCCCGCCACGCGCCACACCGTCGAT
CCGGACCGCCACATCGAGCGGGTCACCGAGCTGCAAGAACTCTTCCTCACGCGCGTCGGGCTCGACATCG
GCAAGGTGTGGGTCGCGGACGACGGCGCCGCGGTGGCGGTCTGGACCACGCCGGAGAGCGTCGAAGCGGG
GGCGGTGTTCGCCGAGATCGGCCCGCGCATGGCCGAGTTGAGCGGTTCCCGGCTGGCCGCGCAGCAACAG
ATGGAAGGCCTCCTGGCGCCGCACCGGCCCAAGGAGCCCGCGTGGTTCCTGGCCACCGTCGGCGTCTCGC
CCGACCACCAGGGCAAGGGTCTGGGCAGCGCCGTCGTGCTCCCCGGAGTGGAGGCGGCCGAGCGCGCCGG
GGTGCCCGCCTTCCTGGAGACCTCCGCGCCCCGCAACCTCCCCTTCTACGAGCGGCTCGGCTTCACCGTC
ACCGCCGACGTCGAGGTGCCCGAAGGACCGCGCACCTGGTGCATGACCCGCAAGCCCGGTGCCGAAGGTA
GAGGTTCTCTCCTCACTTGTGGTGATGTTGAAGAAAACCCTGGTCCAATGTCTAGACTGGACAAGAGCAA
AGTCATAAACGGAGCTCTGGAATTACTCAATGGTGTCGGTATCGAAGGCCTGACGACAAGGAAACTCGCT
CAAAAGCTGGGAGTTGAGCAGCCTACCCTGTACTGGCACGTGAAGAACAAGCGGGCCCTGCTCGATGCCC
TGCCAATCGAGATGCTGGACAGGCATCATACCCACTTCTGCCCCCTGGAAGGCGAGTCATGGCAAGACTT
TCTGCGGAACAACGCCAAGTCATACCGCTGTGCTCTCCTCTCACATCGCGACGGGGCTAAAGTGCATCTC
GGCACCCGCCCAACAGAGAAACAGTACGAAACCCTGGAAAATCAGCTCGCGTTCCTGTGTCAGCAAGGCT
TCTCCCTGGAGAACGCACTGTACGCTCTGTCCGCCGTGGGCCACTTTACACTGGGCTGCGTATTGGAGGA
ACAGGAGCATCAAGTAGCAAAAGAGGAAAGAGAGACACCTACCACCGATTCTATGCCCCCACTTCTGAGA
CAAGCAATTGAGCTGTTCGACCGGCAGGGAGCCGAACCTGCCTTCCTTTTCGGCCTGGAACTAATCATAT
GTGGCCTGGAGAAACAGCTAAAGTGCGAAAGCGGCGGGCCGACCGACGCCCTTGACGATTTTGACTTAGA
CATGCTCCCAGCCGATGCCCTTGACGACTTTGACCTTGATATGCTGCCTGCTGACGCTCTTGACGATTTT
GACCTTGACATGCTCCCCGGGTAACTAAGTAAGGATCGATCCAAGATATCGTATTCTTAACTATGTTGCT
CCTTTTACGCTATGTGGATACGCTGCTTTAATGCCTTTGTATCATGCTATTGCTTCCCGTATGGCTTTCA
TTTTCTCCTCCTTGTATAAATCCTGGTTGCTGTCTCTTTATGAGGAGTTGTGGCCCGTTGTCAGGCAACG
TGGCGTGGTGTGCACTGTGTTTGCTGACGCAACCCCCACTGGTTGGGGCATTGCCACCACCTGTCAGCTC
CTTTCCGGGACTTTCGCTTTCCCCCTCCCTATTGCCACGGCGGAACTCATCGCCGCCTGCCTTGCCCGCT
GCTGGACAGGGGCTCGGCTGTTGGGCACTGACAATTCCGTGGTGTTGTCGGGGAAGCTGACGTCCTTTCC
ATGGCTGCTCGCCTGTGTTGCCACCTGGATTCTGCGCGGGACGTCCTTCTGCTACGTCCCTTCGGCCCTC
AATCCAGCGGACCTTCCTTCCCGCGGCCTGCTGCCGGCTCTGCGGCCTCTTCCGCGTCTTCGCCTTCGCC
CTCAGACGAGTCGGATCTCCCTTTGGGCCGCCTCCCCGCCTGTTTCGCCTCGGCGTCCGGACTAGAGGTA
CCTTTAAGACCAATGACTTACAAGGCAGCTGTAGATCTTAGCCACTTTTTAAAAGAAAAGGGGGGACTGG
AAGGGCTAATTCACTCCCAACGAAGACAAGATCTGCTTTTTGCTTGTACTGGGTCTCTCTGGTTAGACCA
GATCTGAGCCTGGGAGCTCTCTGGCTAACTAGGGAACCCACTGCTTAAGCCTCAATAAAGCTTGCCTTGA
GTGCTTCAAGTAGTGTGTGCCCGTCTGTTGTGTGACTCTGGTAACTAGAGATCCCTCAGACCCTTTTAGT
CAGTGTGGAAAATCTCTAGCAGTAGTAGTTCATGTCATCTTATTATTCAGTATTTATAACTTGCAAAGAA
ATGAATATCAGAGAGTGAGAGGAACTTGTTTATTGCAGCTTATAATGGTTACAAATAAAGCAATAGCATC
ACAAATTTCACAAATAAAGCATTTTTTTCACTGCATTCTAGTTGTGGTTTGTCCAAACTCATCAATGTAT
CTTATCATGTCTGGCTCTAGCTATCCCGCCCCTAACTCCGCCCATCCCGCCCCTAACTCCGCCCAGTTCC
GCCCATTCTCCGCCCCATGGCTGACTAATTTTTTTTATTTATGCAGAGGCCGAGGCCGCCTCGGCCTCTG
AGCTATTCCAGAAGTAGTGAGGAGGCTTTTTTGGAGGCCTTTCAAATATGTATCCGCTCATGAGACAATA
ACCCTGATAAATGCTTCAATAATATTGAAAAAGGAAGAGTATGAGTATTCAACATTTCCGTGTCGCCCTT
ATTCCCTTTTTTGCGGCATTTTGCCTTCCTGTTTTTGCTCACCCAGAAACGCTGGTGAAAGTAAAAGATG
CTGAAGATCAGTTGGGTGCACGAGTGGGTTACATCGAACTGGATCTCAACAGCGGTAAGATCCTTGAGAG
TTTTCGCCCCGAAGAACGTTTTCCAATGATGAGCACTTTTAAAGTTCTGCTATGTGGCGCGGTATTATCC
CGTATTGACGCCGGGCAAGAGCAACTCGGTCGCCGCATACACTATTCTCAGAATGACTTGGTTGAGTACT
CACCAGTCACAGAAAAGCATCTTACGGATGGCATGACAGTAAGAGAATTATGCAGTGCTGCCATAACCAT
GAGTGATAACACTGCGGCCAACTTACTTCTGACAACGATCGGAGGACCGAAGGAGCTAACCGCTTTTTTG
CACAACATGGGGGATCATGTAACTCGCCTTGATCGTTGGGAACCGGAGCTGAATGAAGCCATACCAAACG
ACGAGCGTGACACCACGATGCCTGTAGCAATGGCAACAACGTTGCGCAAACTATTAACTGGCGAACTACT
TACTCTAGCTTCCCGGCAACAATTAATAGACTGGATGGAGGCGGATAAAGTTGCAGGACCACTTCTGCGC
TCGGCCCTTCCGGCTGGCTGGTTTATTGCTGATAAATCTGGAGCCGGTGAGCGTGGGTCTCGCGGTATCA
TTGCAGCACTGGGGCCAGATGGTAAGCCCTCCCGTATCGTAGTTATCTACACGACGGGGAGTCAGGCAAC
TATGGATGAACGAAATAGACAGATCGCTGAGATAGGTGCCTCACTGATTAAGCATTGGTAACTGTCAGAC
CAAGTTTACTCATATATACTTTAGATTGATTTAAAACTTCATTTTTAATTTAAAAGGATCTAGGTGAAGA
TCCTTTTTGATAATCTCATGACCAAAATCCCTTAACGTGAGTTTTCGTTCCACTGAGCGTCAGACCCCGT
AGAAAAGATCAAAGGATCTTCTTGAGATCCTTTTTTTCTGCGCGTAATCTGCTGCTTGCAAACAAAAAAA
CCACCGCTACCAGCGGTGGTTTGTTTGCCGGATCAAGAGCTACCAACTCTTTTTCCGAAGGTAACTGGCT
TCAGCAGAGCGCAGATACCAAATACTGTTCTTCTAGTGTAGCCGTAGTTAGGCCACCACTTCAAGAACTC
TGTAGCACCGCCTACATACCTCGCTCTGCTAATCCTGTTACCAGTGGCTGCTGCCAGTGGCGATAAGTCG
TGTCTTACCGGGTTGGACTCAAGACGATAGTTACCGGATAAGGCGCAGCGGTCGGGCTGAACGGGGGGTT
CGTGCACACAGCCCAGCTTGGAGCGAACGACCTACACCGAACTGAGATACCTACAGCGTGAGCTATGAGA
AAGCGCCACGCTTCCCGAAGGGAGAAAGGCGGACAGGTATCCGGTAAGCGGCAGGGTCGGAACAGGAGAG
CGCACGAGGGAGCTTCCAGGGGGAAACGCCTGGTATCTTTATAGTCCTGTCGGGTTTCGCCACCTCTGAC
TTGAGCGTCGATTTTTGTGATGCTCGTCAGGGGGGCGGAGCCTATGGAAAAACGCCAGCAACGCGGCCTT
TTTACGGTTCCTGGCCTTTTGCTGGCCTTTTGCTCACATGTTCTTTCCTGCGTTATCCCCTGATTCTGTG
GATAACCGTATTACCGCCTTTGAGTGAGCTGATACCGCTCGCCGCAGCCGAACGACCGAGCGCAGCGAGT
CAGTGAGCGAGGAAGCGGAAGAGCGCCCAATACGCAAACCGCCTCTCCCCGCGCGTTGGCCGATTCATTA
ATGCAGCTGGCACGACAGGTTTCCCGACTGGAAAGCGGGCAGTGAGCGCAACGCAATTAATGTGAGTTAG
CTCACTCATTAGGCACCCCAGGCTTTACACTTTATGCTTCCGGCTCGTATGTTGTGTGGAATTGTGAGCG
GATAACAATTTCACACAGGAAACAGCTATGACCATGATTACGCCAAGCGCGCAATTAACCCTCACTAAAG
GGAACAAAAGCTGGAGCTGCAAGCTTAATGTAGTCTTATGCAATACTCTTGTAGTCTTGCAACATGGTAA
CGATGAGTTAGCAACATGCCTTACAAGGAGAGAAAAAGCACCGTGCATGCCGATTGGTGGAAGTAAGGTG
GTACGATCGTGCCTTATTAGGAAGGCAACAGACGGGTCTGACATGGATTGGACGAACCACTGAATTGCCG
CATTGCAGAGATATTGTATTTAAGTGCCTAGCTCGATACATAAACGGGTCTCTCTGGTTAGACCAGATCT
GAGCCTGGGAGCTCTCTGGCTAACTAGGGAACCCACTGCTTAAGCCTCAATAAAGCTTGCCTTGAGTGCT
TCAAGTAGTGTGTGCCCGTCTGTTGTGTGACTCTGGTAACTAGAGATCCCTCAGACCCTTTTAGTCAGTG
TGGAAAATCTCTAGCAGTGGCGCCCGAACAGGGACTTGAAAGCGAAAGGGAAACCAGAGGAGCTCTCTCG
ACGCAGGACTCGGCTTGCTGAAGCGCGCACGGCAAGAGGCGAGGGGCGGCGACTGGTGAGTACGCCAAAA
ATTTTGACTAGCGGAGGCTAGAAGGAGAGAGATGGGTGCGAGAGCGTCAGTATTAAGCGGGGGAGAATTA
GATCGCGATGGGAAAAAATTCGGTTAAGGCCAGGGGGAAAGAAAAAATATAAATTAAAACATATAGTATG
GGCAAGCAGGGAGCTAGAACGATTCGCAGTTAATCCTGGCCTGTTAGAAACATCAGAAGGCTGTAGACAA
ATACTGGGACAGCTACAACCATCCCTTCAGACAGGATCAGAAGAACTTAGATCATTATATAATACAGTAG
CAACCCTCTATTGTGTGCATCAAAGGATAGAGATAAAAGACACCAAGGAAGCTTTAGACAAGATAGAGGA
AGAGCAAAACAAAAGTAAGACCACCGCACAGCAAGCGGCCGCTGATCTTCAGACCTGGAGGAGGAGATAT
GAGGGACAATTGGAGAAGTGAATTATATAAATATAAAGTAGTAAAAATTGAACCATTAGGAGTAGCACCC
ACCAAGGCAAAGAGAAGAGTGGTGCAGAGAGAAAAAAGAGCAGTGGGAATAGGAGCTTTGTTCCTTGGGT
TCTTGGGAGCAGCAGGAAGCACTATGGGCGCAGCGTCAATGACGCTGACGGTACAGGCCAGACAATTATT
GTCTGGTATAGTGCAGCAGCAGAACAATTTGCTGAGGGCTATTGAGGCGCAACAGCATCTGTTGCAACTC
ACAGTCTGGGGCATCAAGCAGCTCCAGGCAAGAATCCTGGCTGTGGAAAGATACCTAAAGGATCAACAGC
TCCTGGGGATTTGGGGTTGCTCTGGAAAACTCATTTGCACCACTGCTGTGCCTTGGAATGCTAGTTGGAG
TAATAAATCTCTGGAACAGATTTGGAATCACACGACCTGGATGGAGTGGGACAGAGAAATTAACAATTAC
ACAAGCTTAATACACTCCTTAATTGAAGAATCGCAAAACCAGCAAGAAAAGAATGAACAAGAATTATTGG
AATTAGATAAATGGGCAAGTTTGTGGAATTGGTTTAACATAACAAATTGGCTGTGGTATATAAAATTATT
CATAATGATAGTAGGAGGCTTGGTAGGTTTAAGAATAGTTTTTGCTGTACTTTCTATAGTGAATAGAGTT
AGGCAGGGATATTCACCATTATCGTTTCAGACCCACCTCCCAACCCCGAGGGGAC
